Addgene plasmid #165450: pAAV-3xsgRNA_Opn1mw-RHO-Cas9N-IntN-polyA
Purpose: Express N-terminal part of split dCas9-VPR and 3 sgRNAs targeting murine Opn1mw promoter
Depositing lab: Elvir Becirovic. Depositing organization: Ludwig-Maximilians-Universitaet Muenchen (LMU). Publication: A gene therapy for inherited blindness using dCas9-VPR-mediated transcriptional activation. Bohm S, Splith V, Riedmayr LM, Rotzer RD, Gasparoni G, Nordstrom KJV, Wagner JE, Hinrichsmeyer KS, Walter J, Wahl-Schott C, Fenske S, Biel M, Michalakis S, Becirovic E. Sci Adv. 2020 Aug 19;6(34):eaba5614. doi: 10.1126/sciadv.aba5614. eCollection 2020 Aug. PubMed 32875106.
Backbone
  Vector backbone: pAAV
  Backbone size w/o insert (bp): 4670
  Total vector size (bp): 7167
  Vector type: Mammalian Expression, AAV, CRISPR
Growth in bacteria
  Bacterial resistance: Ampicillin, 100 μg/mL
  Growth temperature: 37°C
  Growth strain: NEB Stable
  Copy number: Unknown
Gene/Insert 1
  Gene/Insert name: dCas9N-IntN
  Species: Streptococcus pyogenes
  Insert size (bp): 2490
  Promoter: short human rhodopsin promoter
  Cloning method: Gibson Cloning
  Sequencing primers: 5′ ggtcagaacccagagtcatc; 3′ ATTCTAGTTGTGGTTTGTCCAA
Gene/Insert 2
  Gene/Insert name: 3x Opn1mw promoter-targeting sgRNAs
  Species: Streptococcus pyogenes
  Promoter: U6
  Cloning method: Restriction Enzyme; 5′ cloning site SgsI (not destroyed); 3′ cloning site NheI (not destroyed)
  Sequencing primers: 5′ agatcggaattcgcccttaa; 3′ ACACTAGGAGGAAGCCTGAG
Resource information
  A portion of this plasmid was derived from a plasmid made by: pSMVP-Cas9N, Addgene plasmid 80934
Terms and licenses: Academic/Nonprofit Terms; Industry Terms: Not Available to Industry
How to cite: pAAV-3xsgRNA_Opn1mw-RHO-Cas9N-IntN-polyA was a gift from Elvir Becirovic (Addgene plasmid # 165450 ; http://n2t.net/addgene:165450 ; RRID:Addgene_165450)
