[The description below was written by a language model from this plasmid's Addgene catalogue record and pLannotate feature annotations shown in this document.]
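Description:
pAAV-3xsgRNA_Opn1mw-RHO-Cas9N-IntN-polyA is an AAV transfer plasmid of about 7.2 kb for mammalian CRISPR-based transcriptional activation. It carries one half of a split dCas9-VPR system together with its guide RNAs. The bacterial backbone has a high-copy ColE1/pUC-type origin, an f1 origin and an ampicillin resistance gene, along with lac promoter/operator, lacI and lacZα remnants that are leftovers of the cloning vector. Two AAV2 inverted terminal repeats, both annotated as fragments, flank the payload and define the segment that is packaged into recombinant AAV particles.

Between the ITRs are three tandem cassettes, each with a human U6 RNA polymerase III promoter driving an S. pyogenes sgRNA scaffold. Together they express three guides directed at the murine Opn1mw promoter. Downstream, a short human rhodopsin promoter (listed in the catalogue but not picked up by the annotation) drives the N-terminal portion of catalytically dead S. pyogenes Cas9. This is fused in frame to an N-terminal split-intein segment, which the feature table matches to cyanobacterial DnaB, and the unit ends in an SV40 polyadenylation signal. The split design addresses the limited AAV packaging capacity. This vector alone yields an incomplete protein, and the full activator should form by intein-mediated protein trans-splicing when a companion vector supplies the C-terminal Cas9 part; the record does not describe that partner. The associated work concerns gene therapy for inherited blindness through transcriptional activation of Opn1mw, and the rhodopsin promoter is consistent with expression in rod photoreceptors.

The depositor sequence and the repository's sequencing result differ by about ten bases in length but share the same feature layout.
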