Features (pLannotate 1.2.2; 20 found; start..end, strand, type, name):
      2..94      +  CDS            lacI (fragment): lac repressor; lacI; The lac repressor binds to the lac operator to inhibit transcription in E. coli. This inhibition can be relieved by adding lactose or isopropyl-β-D-thiogalactopyranoside (IPTG).
    107..128     +  protein_bind   CAP binding site: CAP binding activates transcription in the presence of cAMP. E. coli catabolite activator protein
    143..173     +  promoter       lac promoter: promoter for the E. coli lac operon
    181..197     +  protein_bind   lac operator: The lac repressor binds to the lac operator to inhibit transcription in E. coli. This inhibition can be relieved by adding lactose or isopropyl-β-D-thiogalactopyranoside (IPTG). lac repressor encoded by lacI
    247..377     -  repeat_region  AAV2 ITR (fragment): inverted terminal repeat of adeno-associated virus serotype 2 inverted
    469..709     +  promoter       U6 promoter: RNA polymerase III promoter for human U6 snRNA
    738..813     +  misc_RNA       gRNA scaffold: guide RNA scaffold for the Streptococcus pyogenes CRISPR/Cas9 system
    827..1067    +  promoter       U6 promoter: RNA polymerase III promoter for human U6 snRNA
   1097..1172    +  misc_RNA       gRNA scaffold: guide RNA scaffold for the Streptococcus pyogenes CRISPR/Cas9 system
   1186..1426    +  promoter       U6 promoter: RNA polymerase III promoter for human U6 snRNA
   1456..1531    +  misc_RNA       gRNA scaffold: guide RNA scaffold for the Streptococcus pyogenes CRISPR/Cas9 system
   1821..3957    +  CDS            Cas9m4 (fragment): catalytically dead mutant of the Cas9 endonuclease from the Streptococcus pyogenes Type II CRISPR/Cas system RNA-guided DNA-binding protein that lacks endonuclease activity due to the mutations D10A, D839A, H840A, and N863A (Mali et al., 2013)
   3957..4262    +  CDS            dnaB (fragment): DNAB_SYNY3 - Experimental evidence at protein level: Swiss-Prot protein existence level 1. Participates in initiation and elongation during chromosome replication; it exhibits DNA-dependent ATPase activity. From Synechocystis sp. (strain PCC 6803 / Kazusa).
   4305..4386    -  polyA_signal   SV40 poly(A) signal: SV40 polyadenylation signal
   4474..4604    +  repeat_region  AAV2 ITR (fragment): inverted terminal repeat of adeno-associated virus serotype 2 inverted
   4618..4775    +  CDS            lacZα (fragment): LacZα fragment of β-galactosidase; lacZ fragment
   4780..5235    +  rep_origin     f1 ori (sequence partly withheld): f1 bacteriophage origin of replication; arrow indicates direction of (+) strand synthesis
   5262..5366    +  promoter       AmpR promoter: bla
   5367..6227    +  CDS            AmpR: β-lactamase; bla; confers resistance to ampicillin, carbenicillin, and related antibiotics
   6398..6986    +  rep_origin     ori: high-copy-number ColE1/pMB1/pBR322/pUC origin of replication
>Addgene plasmid #165450 | pAAV-3xsgRNA_Opn1mw-RHO-Cas9N-IntN-polyA | depositor full sequence | sequence record 324866 | pAAV-3xsgRNA_Opn1mw-RHO-Cas9N-IntN-polyA sequence 7167 bps
AGCGCCCAATACGCAAACCGCCTCTCCCCGCGCGTTGGCCGATTCATTAATGCAGCTGGCACGACAGGTT
TCCCGACTGGAAAGCGGGCAGTGAGCGCAACGCAATTAATGTGAGTTAGCTCACTCATTAGGCACCCCAG
GCTTTACACTTTATGCTTCCGGCTCGTATGTTGTGTGGAATTGTGAGCGGATAACAATTTCACACAGGAA
ACAGCTATGACCATGATTACGCCAGATTTAATTAAGGCTGCGCGCTCGCTCGCTCACTGAGGCCGCCCGG
GCAAAGCCCGGGCGTCGGGCGACCTTTGGTCGCCCGGCCTCAGTGAGCGAGCGAGCGCGCAGAGAGGGAG
TGGCCAACTCCATCACTAGGGGTTCCTTGTAGTTAATGATTAACCCGCCATGCTACTTATCTACGTAGCC
ATGCTCTAGGAAGATCGGAATTCGCCCTTAAGGGCGCGCCGTTTAAACGAGGGCCTATTTCCCATGATTC
CTTCATATTTGCATATACGATACAAGGCTGTTAGAGAGATAATTGGAATTAATTTGACTGTAAACACAAA
GATATTAGTACAAAATACGTGACGTAGAAAGTAATAATTTCTTGGGTAGTTTGCAGTTTTAAAATTATGT
TTTAAAATGGACTATCATATGCTTACCGTAACTTGAAAGTATTTCGATTTCTTGGCTTTATATATCTTGT
GGAAAGGACGAAACACCGTTTGGGGGCCTTTAAGGTAGTTTTAGAGCTAGAAATAGCAAGTTAAAATAAG
GCTAGTCCGTTATCAACTTGAAAAAGTGGCACCGAGTCGGTGCTTTTTTTGTATACGAGGGCCTATTTCC
CATGATTCCTTCATATTTGCATATACGATACAAGGCTGTTAGAGAGATAATTGGAATTAATTTGACTGTA
AACACAAAGATATTAGTACAAAATACGTGACGTAGAAAGTAATAATTTCTTGGGTAGTTTGCAGTTTTAA
AATTATGTTTTAAAATGGACTATCATATGCTTACCGTAACTTGAAAGTATTTCGATTTCTTGGCTTTATA
TATCTTGTGGAAAGGACGAAACACCGCCTGAGCCACCCCTGTGGATGTTTTAGAGCTAGAAATAGCAAGT
TAAAATAAGGCTAGTCCGTTATCAACTTGAAAAAGTGGCACCGAGTCGGTGCTTTTTTTGTTAACGAGGG
CCTATTTCCCATGATTCCTTCATATTTGCATATACGATACAAGGCTGTTAGAGAGATAATTGGAATTAAT
TTGACTGTAAACACAAAGATATTAGTACAAAATACGTGACGTAGAAAGTAATAATTTCTTGGGTAGTTTG
CAGTTTTAAAATTATGTTTTAAAATGGACTATCATATGCTTACCGTAACTTGAAAGTATTTCGATTTCTT
GGCTTTATATATCTTGTGGAAAGGACGAAACACCGTAGCTCTTGCTTGTTTACAAGTTTTAGAGCTAGAA
ATAGCAAGTTAAAATAAGGCTAGTCCGTTATCAACTTGAAAAAGTGGCACCGAGTCGGTGCTTTTTTTAT
TTAAATAGCTAGCCCTCTCCTCCCTGACCTCAGGCTTCCTCCTAGTGTCACCTTGGCCCCTCTTAGAAGC
CAATTAGGCCCTCAGTTTCTGCAGCGGGGATTAATATGATTATGAACACCCCCAATCTCCCAGATGCTGA
TTCAGCCAGGAGCTTAGGAGGGGGAGGTCACTTTATAAGGGTCTGGGGGGGTCAGAACCCAGAGTCATCA
CCGGTCGACTAGAGGATCCATGGCCCCAAAGAAGAAGCGGAAGGTCGGTATCCACGGAGTCCCAGCAGCC
GACAAGAAGTACTCCATTGGGCTCGCTATCGGCACAAACAGCGTCGGCTGGGCCGTCATTACGGACGAGT
ACAAGGTGCCGAGCAAAAAATTCAAAGTTCTGGGCAATACCGATCGCCACAGCATAAAGAAGAACCTCAT
TGGCGCCCTCCTGTTCGACTCCGGGGAAACGGCCGAAGCCACGCGGCTCAAAAGAACAGCACGGCGCAGA
TATACCCGCAGAAAGAATCGGATCTGCTACCTGCAGGAGATCTTTAGTAATGAGATGGCTAAGGTGGATG
ACTCTTTCTTCCATAGGCTGGAGGAGTCCTTTTTGGTGGAGGAGGATAAAAAGCACGAGCGCCACCCAAT
CTTTGGCAATATCGTGGACGAGGTGGCGTACCATGAAAAGTACCCAACCATATATCATCTGAGGAAGAAG
CTTGTAGACAGTACTGATAAGGCTGACTTGCGGTTGATCTATCTCGCGCTGGCGCATATGATCAAATTTC
GGGGACACTTCCTCATCGAGGGGGACCTGAACCCAGACAACAGCGATGTCGACAAACTCTTTATCCAACT
GGTTCAGACTTACAATCAGCTTTTCGAAGAGAACCCGATCAACGCATCCGGAGTTGACGCCAAAGCAATC
CTGAGCGCTAGGCTGTCCAAATCCCGGCGGCTCGAAAACCTCATCGCACAGCTCCCTGGGGAGAAGAAGA
ACGGCCTGTTTGGTAATCTTATCGCCCTGTCACTCGGGCTGACCCCCAACTTTAAATCTAACTTCGACCT
GGCCGAAGATGCCAAGCTTCAACTGAGCAAAGACACCTACGATGATGATCTCGACAATCTGCTGGCCCAG
ATCGGCGACCAGTACGCAGACCTTTTTTTGGCGGCAAAGAACCTGTCAGACGCCATTCTGCTGAGTGATA
TTCTGCGAGTGAACACGGAGATCACCAAAGCTCCGCTGAGCGCTAGTATGATCAAGCGCTATGATGAGCA
CCACCAAGACTTGACTTTGCTGAAGGCCCTTGTCAGACAGCAACTGCCTGAGAAGTACAAGGAAATTTTC
TTCGATCAGTCTAAAAATGGCTACGCCGGATACATTGACGGCGGAGCAAGCCAGGAGGAATTTTACAAAT
TTATTAAGCCCATCTTGGAAAAAATGGACGGCACCGAGGAGCTGCTGGTAAAGCTTAACAGAGAAGATCT
GTTGCGCAAACAGCGCACTTTCGACAATGGAAGCATCCCCCACCAGATTCACCTGGGCGAACTGCACGCT
ATCCTCAGGCGGCAAGAGGATTTCTACCCCTTTTTGAAAGATAACAGGGAAAAGATTGAGAAAATCCTCA
CATTTCGGATACCCTACTATGTAGGCCCCCTCGCCCGGGGAAATTCCAGATTCGCGTGGATGACTCGCAA
ATCAGAAGAGACCATCACTCCCTGGAACTTCGAGGAAGTCGTGGATAAGGGGGCCTCTGCCCAGTCCTTC
ATCGAAAGGATGACTAACTTTGATAAAAATCTGCCTAACGAAAAGGTGCTTCCTAAACACTCTCTGCTGT
ACGAGTACTTCACAGTTTATAACGAGCTCACCAAGGTCAAATACGTCACAGAAGGGATGAGAAAGCCAGC
ATTCCTGTCTGGAGAGCAGAAGAAAGCTATCGTGGACCTCCTCTTCAAGACGAACCGGAAAGTTACCGTG
AAACAGCTCAAAGAAGACTATTTCAAAAAGATTGAATGTTTCGACTCTGTTGAAATCAGCGGAGTGGAGG
ATCGCTTCAACGCATCCCTGGGAACGTATCACGATCTCCTGAAAATCATTAAAGACAAGGACTTCCTGGA
CAATGAGGAGAACGAGGACATTCTTGAGGACATTGTCCTCACCCTTACGTTGTTTGAAGATAGGGAGATG
ATTGAAGAACGCTTGAAAACTTACGCTCATCTCTTCGACGACAAAGTCATGAAACAGCTCAAGAGGCGCC
GATATACAGGATGGGGGCGGCTGTCAAGAAAACTGATCAATGGGATCCGAGACAAGCAGAGTGGAAAGAC
AATCCTGGATTTTCTTAAGTCCGATGGATTTGCCAACCGGAACTTCATGCAGTTGATCCATGATGACTCT
CTCACCTTTAAGGAGGACATCCAGAAAGCACAAGTTTGTCTGGCTGGCGATACTCTCATTACCCTGGCCG
ATGGACGACGAGTGCCTATTAGAGAACTGGTGTCACAGCAGAATTTTTCCGTGTGGGCTCTGAATCCTCA
GACTTACCGCCTGGAGAGGGCTAGAGTGAGTAGAGCTTTCTGTACCGGCATCAAACCTGTGTACCGCCTC
ACCACTAGACTGGGGAGATCCATTAGGGCCACTGCCAACCACCGATTTCTCACACCTCAGGGCTGGAAAC
GAGTCGATGAACTCCAGCCTGGAGATTACCTGGCTCTGCCTAGGAGAATCCCTACTGCCTCCTGATCTCG
AGCTCGATGAGTTTGGACAAACCACAACTAGAATGCAGTGAAAAAAATGCTTTATTTGTGAAATTTGTGA
TGCTATTGCTTTATTTGTAACCATTATAAGCTGCAATAAACAAGTTCTCGAGTTAAGGGCGAATTCCCGA
TTAGGATCTTCCTAGAGCATGGCTACGTAGATAAGTAGCATGGCGGGTTAATCATTAACTACAAGGAACC
CCTAGTGATGGAGTTGGCCACTCCCTCTCTGCGCGCTCGCTCGCTCACTGAGGCCGGGCGACCAAAGGTC
GCCCGACGCCCGGGCTTTGCCCGGGCGGCCTCAGTGAGCGAGCGAGCGCGCAGCCTTAATTAACCTAATT
CACTGGCCGTCGTTTTACAACGTCGTGACTGGGAAAACCCTGGCGTTACCCAACTTAATCGCCTTGCAGC
ACATCCCCCTTTCGCCAGCTGGCGTAATAGCGAAGAGGCCCGCACCGATCGCCCTTCCCAACAGTTGCGC
AGCCTGAATGGCGAATGGG
[124 nt withheld, positions 4780-4903]
C
[91 nt withheld, positions 4905-4995]
AGGGTGATGGTTCACGTAGTGGGCCATCGCCCCGATAGACGGTTTTTCGCCCTTTGACGCTGGAGTTCAC
GTTCCTC
[37 nt withheld, positions 5073-5109]
ACCCTATCTCGGTCTATTCTTTTGATTTATAAGGGATTTTTCCGATTTCGGCCTATTGGTTAAAAAATGA
GCTGATTTAACAAAAATTTAACGCGAATTTTAACAAAATATTAACGTTTATAATTTCAGGTGGCATCTTT
CGGGGAAATGTGCGCGGAACCCCTATTTGTTTATTTTTCTAAATACATTCAAATATGTATCCGCTCATGA
GACAATAACCCTGATAAATGCTTCAATAATATTGAAAAAGGAAGAGTATGAGTATTCAACATTTCCGTGT
CGCCCTTATTCCCTTTTTTGCGGCATTTTGCCTTCCTGTTTTTGCTCACCCAGAAACGCTGGTGAAAGTA
AAAGATGCTGAAGATCAGTTGGGTGCACGAGTGGGTTACATCGAACTGGATCTCAATAGTGGTAAGATCC
TTGAGAGTTTTCGCCCCGAAGAACGTTTTCCAATGATGAGCACTTTTAAAGTTCTGCTATGTGGCGCGGT
ATTATCCCGTATTGACGCCGGGCAAGAGCAACTCGGTCGCCGCATACACTATTCTCAGAATGACTTGGTT
GAGTACTCACCAGTCACAGAAAAGCATCTTACGGATGGCATGACAGTAAGAGAATTATGCAGTGCTGCCA
TAACCATGAGTGATAACACTGCGGCCAACTTACTTCTGACAACGATCGGAGGACCGAAGGAGCTAACCGC
TTTTTTGCACAACATGGGGGATCATGTAACTCGCCTTGATCGTTGGGAACCGGAGCTGAATGAAGCCATA
CCAAACGACGAGCGTGACACCACGATGCCTGTAGTAATGGTAACAACGTTGCGCAAACTATTAACTGGCG
AACTACTTACTCTAGCTTCCCGGCAACAATTAATAGACTGGATGGAGGCGGATAAAGTTGCAGGACCACT
TCTGCGCTCGGCCCTTCCGGCTGGCTGGTTTATTGCTGATAAATCTGGAGCCGGTGAGCGTGGGTCTCGC
GGTATCATTGCAGCACTGGGGCCAGATGGTAAGCCCTCCCGTATCGTAGTTATCTACACGACGGGGAGTC
AGGCAACTATGGATGAACGAAATAGACAGATCGCTGAGATAGGTGCCTCACTGATTAAGCATTGGTAACT
GTCAGACCAAGTTTACTCATATATACTTTAGATTGATTTAAAACTTCATTTTTAATTTAAAAGGATCTAG
GTGAAGATCCTTTTTGATAATCTCATGACCAAAATCCCTTAACGTGAGTTTTCGTTCCACTGAGCGTCAG
ACCCCGTAGAAAAGATCAAAGGATCTTCTTGAGATCCTTTTTTTCTGCGCGTAATCTGCTGCTTGCAAAC
AAAAAAACCACCGCTACCAGCGGTGGTTTGTTTGCCGGATCAAGAGCTACCAACTCTTTTTCCGAAGGTA
ACTGGCTTCAGCAGAGCGCAGATACCAAATACTGTCCTTCTAGTGTAGCCGTAGTTAGGCCACCACTTCA
AGAACTCTGTAGCACCGCCTACATACCTCGCTCTGCTAATCCTGTTACCAGTGGCTGCTGCCAGTGGCGA
TAAGTCGTGTCTTACCGGGTTGGACTCAAGACGATAGTTACCGGATAAGGCGCAGCGGTCGGGCTGAACG
GGGGGTTCGTGCACACAGCCCAGCTTGGAGCGAACGACCTACACCGAACTGAGATACCTACAGCGTGAGC
TATGAGAAAGCGCCACGCTTCCCGAAGGGAGAAAGGCGGACAGGTATCCGGTAAGCGGCAGGGTCGGAAC
AGGAGAGCGCACGAGGGAGCTTCCAGGGGGAAACGCCTGGTATCTTTATAGTCCTGTCGGGTTTCGCCAC
CTCTGACTTGAGCGTCGATTTTTGTGATGCTCGTCAGGGGGGCGGAGCCTATGGAAAAACGCCAGCAACG
CGGCCTTTTTACGGTTCCTGGCCTTTTGCTGCGGTTTTGCTCACATGTTCTTTCCTGCGTTATCCCCTGA
TTCTGTGGATAACCGTATTACCGCCTTTGAGTGAGCTGATACCGCTCGCCGCAGCCGAACGACCGAGCGC
AGCGAGTCAGTGAGCGAGGAAGCGGAAG
