Features (pLannotate 1.2.2; 20 found; start..end, strand, type, name):
      2..94      +  CDS            lacI (fragment): lac repressor; lacI; The lac repressor binds to the lac operator to inhibit transcription in E. coli. This inhibition can be relieved by adding lactose or isopropyl-β-D-thiogalactopyranoside (IPTG).
    107..128     +  protein_bind   CAP binding site: CAP binding activates transcription in the presence of cAMP. E. coli catabolite activator protein
    143..173     +  promoter       lac promoter: promoter for the E. coli lac operon
    181..197     +  protein_bind   lac operator: The lac repressor binds to the lac operator to inhibit transcription in E. coli. This inhibition can be relieved by adding lactose or isopropyl-β-D-thiogalactopyranoside (IPTG). lac repressor encoded by lacI
    258..388     -  repeat_region  AAV2 ITR (fragment): inverted terminal repeat of adeno-associated virus serotype 2 inverted
    480..720     +  promoter       U6 promoter: RNA polymerase III promoter for human U6 snRNA
    749..824     +  misc_RNA       gRNA scaffold: guide RNA scaffold for the Streptococcus pyogenes CRISPR/Cas9 system
    838..1078    +  promoter       U6 promoter: RNA polymerase III promoter for human U6 snRNA
   1108..1183    +  misc_RNA       gRNA scaffold: guide RNA scaffold for the Streptococcus pyogenes CRISPR/Cas9 system
   1197..1437    +  promoter       U6 promoter: RNA polymerase III promoter for human U6 snRNA
   1467..1542    +  misc_RNA       gRNA scaffold: guide RNA scaffold for the Streptococcus pyogenes CRISPR/Cas9 system
   1832..3968    +  CDS            Cas9m4 (fragment): catalytically dead mutant of the Cas9 endonuclease from the Streptococcus pyogenes Type II CRISPR/Cas system RNA-guided DNA-binding protein that lacks endonuclease activity due to the mutations D10A, D839A, H840A, and N863A (Mali et al., 2013)
   3968..4273    +  CDS            dnaB (fragment): DNAB_SYNY3 - Experimental evidence at protein level: Swiss-Prot protein existence level 1. Participates in initiation and elongation during chromosome replication; it exhibits DNA-dependent ATPase activity. From Synechocystis sp. (strain PCC 6803 / Kazusa).
   4316..4397    -  polyA_signal   SV40 poly(A) signal: SV40 polyadenylation signal
   4485..4615    +  repeat_region  AAV2 ITR (fragment): inverted terminal repeat of adeno-associated virus serotype 2 inverted
   4629..4786    +  CDS            lacZα (fragment): LacZα fragment of β-galactosidase; lacZ fragment
   4791..5219    +  rep_origin     f1 ori (sequence partly withheld): f1 bacteriophage origin of replication; arrow indicates direction of (+) strand synthesis
   5272..5376    +  promoter       AmpR promoter: bla
   5377..6237    +  CDS            AmpR: β-lactamase; bla; confers resistance to ampicillin, carbenicillin, and related antibiotics
   6408..6996    +  rep_origin     ori: high-copy-number ColE1/pMB1/pBR322/pUC origin of replication
>Addgene plasmid #165450 | pAAV-3xsgRNA_Opn1mw-RHO-Cas9N-IntN-polyA | addgene full sequence | sequence record 331048 | Addgene NGS Result
AGCGCCCAATACGCAAACCGCCTCTCCCCGCGCGTTGGCCGATTCATTAATGCAGCTGGCACGACAGGTT
TCCCGACTGGAAAGCGGGCAGTGAGCGCAACGCAATTAATGTGAGTTAGCTCACTCATTAGGCACCCCAG
GCTTTACACTTTATGCTTCCGGCTCGTATGTTGTGTGGAATTGTGAGCGGATAACAATTTCACACAGGAA
ACAGCTATGACCATGATTACGCCAGATTTAATTAAGGCCTTAATTAGGCTGCGCGCTCGCTCGCTCACTG
AGGCCGCCCGGGCAAAGCCCGGGCGTCGGGCGACCTTTGGTCGCCCGGCCTCAGTGAGCGAGCGAGCGCG
CAGAGAGGGAGTGGCCAACTCCATCACTAGGGGTTCCTTGTAGTTAATGATTAACCCGCCATGCTACTTA
TCTACGTAGCCATGCTCTAGGAAGATCGGAATTCGCCCTTAAGGGCGCGCCGTTTAAACGAGGGCCTATT
TCCCATGATTCCTTCATATTTGCATATACGATACAAGGCTGTTAGAGAGATAATTGGAATTAATTTGACT
GTAAACACAAAGATATTAGTACAAAATACGTGACGTAGAAAGTAATAATTTCTTGGGTAGTTTGCAGTTT
TAAAATTATGTTTTAAAATGGACTATCATATGCTTACCGTAACTTGAAAGTATTTCGATTTCTTGGCTTT
ATATATCTTGTGGAAAGGACGAAACACCGTTTGGGGGCCTTTAAGGTAGTTTTAGAGCTAGAAATAGCAA
GTTAAAATAAGGCTAGTCCGTTATCAACTTGAAAAAGTGGCACCGAGTCGGTGCTTTTTTTGTATACGAG
GGCCTATTTCCCATGATTCCTTCATATTTGCATATACGATACAAGGCTGTTAGAGAGATAATTGGAATTA
ATTTGACTGTAAACACAAAGATATTAGTACAAAATACGTGACGTAGAAAGTAATAATTTCTTGGGTAGTT
TGCAGTTTTAAAATTATGTTTTAAAATGGACTATCATATGCTTACCGTAACTTGAAAGTATTTCGATTTC
TTGGCTTTATATATCTTGTGGAAAGGACGAAACACCGCCTGAGCCACCCCTGTGGATGTTTTAGAGCTAG
AAATAGCAAGTTAAAATAAGGCTAGTCCGTTATCAACTTGAAAAAGTGGCACCGAGTCGGTGCTTTTTTT
GTTAACGAGGGCCTATTTCCCATGATTCCTTCATATTTGCATATACGATACAAGGCTGTTAGAGAGATAA
TTGGAATTAATTTGACTGTAAACACAAAGATATTAGTACAAAATACGTGACGTAGAAAGTAATAATTTCT
TGGGTAGTTTGCAGTTTTAAAATTATGTTTTAAAATGGACTATCATATGCTTACCGTAACTTGAAAGTAT
TTCGATTTCTTGGCTTTATATATCTTGTGGAAAGGACGAAACACCGTAGCTCTTGCTTGTTTACAAGTTT
TAGAGCTAGAAATAGCAAGTTAAAATAAGGCTAGTCCGTTATCAACTTGAAAAAGTGGCACCGAGTCGGT
GCTTTTTTTATTTAAATAGCTAGCCCTCTCCTCCCTGACCTCAGGCTTCCTCCTAGTGTCACCTTGGCCC
CTCTTAGAAGCCAATTAGGCCCTCAGTTTCTGCAGCGGGGATTAATATGATTATGAACACCCCCAATCTC
CCAGATGCTGATTCAGCCAGGAGCTTAGGAGGGGGAGGTCACTTTATAAGGGTCTGGGGGGGTCAGAACC
CAGAGTCATCACCGGTCGACTAGAGGATCCATGGCCCCAAAGAAGAAGCGGAAGGTCGGTATCCACGGAG
TCCCAGCAGCCGACAAGAAGTACTCCATTGGGCTCGCTATCGGCACAAACAGCGTCGGCTGGGCCGTCAT
TACGGACGAGTACAAGGTGCCGAGCAAAAAATTCAAAGTTCTGGGCAATACCGATCGCCACAGCATAAAG
AAGAACCTCATTGGCGCCCTCCTGTTCGACTCCGGGGAAACGGCCGAAGCCACGCGGCTCAAAAGAACAG
CACGGCGCAGATATACCCGCAGAAAGAATCGGATCTGCTACCTGCAGGAGATCTTTAGTAATGAGATGGC
TAAGGTGGATGACTCTTTCTTCCATAGGCTGGAGGAGTCCTTTTTGGTGGAGGAGGATAAAAAGCACGAG
CGCCACCCAATCTTTGGCAATATCGTGGACGAGGTGGCGTACCATGAAAAGTACCCAACCATATATCATC
TGAGGAAGAAGCTTGTAGACAGTACTGATAAGGCTGACTTGCGGTTGATCTATCTCGCGCTGGCGCATAT
GATCAAATTTCGGGGACACTTCCTCATCGAGGGGGACCTGAACCCAGACAACAGCGATGTCGACAAACTC
TTTATCCAACTGGTTCAGACTTACAATCAGCTTTTCGAAGAGAACCCGATCAACGCATCCGGAGTTGACG
CCAAAGCAATCCTGAGCGCTAGGCTGTCCAAATCCCGGCGGCTCGAAAACCTCATCGCACAGCTCCCTGG
GGAGAAGAAGAACGGCCTGTTTGGTAATCTTATCGCCCTGTCACTCGGGCTGACCCCCAACTTTAAATCT
AACTTCGACCTGGCCGAAGATGCCAAGCTTCAACTGAGCAAAGACACCTACGATGATGATCTCGACAATC
TGCTGGCCCAGATCGGCGACCAGTACGCAGACCTTTTTTTGGCGGCAAAGAACCTGTCAGACGCCATTCT
GCTGAGTGATATTCTGCGAGTGAACACGGAGATCACCAAAGCTCCGCTGAGCGCTAGTATGATCAAGCGC
TATGATGAGCACCACCAAGACTTGACTTTGCTGAAGGCCCTTGTCAGACAGCAACTGCCTGAGAAGTACA
AGGAAATTTTCTTCGATCAGTCTAAAAATGGCTACGCCGGATACATTGACGGCGGAGCAAGCCAGGAGGA
ATTTTACAAATTTATTAAGCCCATCTTGGAAAAAATGGACGGCACCGAGGAGCTGCTGGTAAAGCTTAAC
AGAGAAGATCTGTTGCGCAAACAGCGCACTTTCGACAATGGAAGCATCCCCCACCAGATTCACCTGGGCG
AACTGCACGCTATCCTCAGGCGGCAAGAGGATTTCTACCCCTTTTTGAAAGATAACAGGGAAAAGATTGA
GAAAATCCTCACATTTCGGATACCCTACTATGTAGGCCCCCTCGCCCGGGGAAATTCCAGATTCGCGTGG
ATGACTCGCAAATCAGAAGAGACCATCACTCCCTGGAACTTCGAGGAAGTCGTGGATAAGGGGGCCTCTG
CCCAGTCCTTCATCGAAAGGATGACTAACTTTGATAAAAATCTGCCTAACGAAAAGGTGCTTCCTAAACA
CTCTCTGCTGTACGAGTACTTCACAGTTTATAACGAGCTCACCAAGGTCAAATACGTCACAGAAGGGATG
AGAAAGCCAGCATTCCTGTCTGGAGAGCAGAAGAAAGCTATCGTGGACCTCCTCTTCAAGACGAACCGGA
AAGTTACCGTGAAACAGCTCAAAGAAGACTATTTCAAAAAGATTGAATGTTTCGACTCTGTTGAAATCAG
CGGAGTGGAGGATCGCTTCAACGCATCCCTGGGAACGTATCACGATCTCCTGAAAATCATTAAAGACAAG
GACTTCCTGGACAATGAGGAGAACGAGGACATTCTTGAGGACATTGTCCTCACCCTTACGTTGTTTGAAG
ATAGGGAGATGATTGAAGAACGCTTGAAAACTTACGCTCATCTCTTCGACGACAAAGTCATGAAACAGCT
CAAGAGGCGCCGATATACAGGATGGGGGCGGCTGTCAAGAAAACTGATCAATGGGATCCGAGACAAGCAG
AGTGGAAAGACAATCCTGGATTTTCTTAAGTCCGATGGATTTGCCAACCGGAACTTCATGCAGTTGATCC
ATGATGACTCTCTCACCTTTAAGGAGGACATCCAGAAAGCACAAGTTTGTCTGGCTGGCGATACTCTCAT
TACCCTGGCCGATGGACGACGAGTGCCTATTAGAGAACTGGTGTCACAGCAGAATTTTTCCGTGTGGGCT
CTGAATCCTCAGACTTACCGCCTGGAGAGGGCTAGAGTGAGTAGAGCTTTCTGTACCGGCATCAAACCTG
TGTACCGCCTCACCACTAGACTGGGGAGATCCATTAGGGCCACTGCCAACCACCGATTTCTCACACCTCA
GGGCTGGAAACGAGTCGATGAACTCCAGCCTGGAGATTACCTGGCTCTGCCTAGGAGAATCCCTACTGCC
TCCTGATCTCGAGCTCGATGAGTTTGGACAAACCACAACTAGAATGCAGTGAAAAAAATGCTTTATTTGT
GAAATTTGTGATGCTATTGCTTTATTTGTAACCATTATAAGCTGCAATAAACAAGTTCTCGAGTTAAGGG
CGAATTCCCGATAAGGATCTTCCTAGAGCATGGCTACGTAGATAAGTAGCATGGCGGGTTAATCATTAAC
TACAAGGAACCCCTAGTGATGGAGTTGGCCACTCCCTCTCTGCGCGCTCGCTCGCTCACTGAGGCCGGGC
GACCAAAGGTCGCCCGACGCCCGGGCTTTGCCCGGGCGGCCTCAGTGAGCGAGCGAGCGCGCAGCCTTAA
TTAACCTAATTCACTGGCCGTCGTTTTACAACGTCGTGACTGGGAAAACCCTGGCGTTACCCAACTTAAT
CGCCTTGCAGCACATCCCCCTTTCGCCAGCTGGCGTAATAGCGAAGAGGCCCGCACCGATCGCCCTTCCC
AACAGTTGCGCAGCCTGAATGGCGAATGGG
[124 nt withheld, positions 4791-4914]
C
[91 nt withheld, positions 4916-5006]
A
[49 nt withheld, positions 5008-5056]
CCTTTGACGTTGGAGTCCACGTTCTTT
[37 nt withheld, positions 5084-5120]
ACCCTATCTCGGTCTATTCTTTTGATTTATAAGGGATTTTGCCGATTTCGGCCTATTGGTTAAAAAATGA
GCTGATTTAACAAAAATTTAACGCGAATTTTAACAAAATATTAACGCTTACAATTTAGGTGGCACTTTTC
GGGGAAATGTGCGCGGAACCCCTATTTGTTTATTTTTCTAAATACATTCAAATATGTATCCGCTCATGAG
ACAATAACCCTGATAAATGCTTCAATAATATTGAAAAAGGAAGAGTATGAGTATTCAACATTTCCGTGTC
GCCCTTATTCCCTTTTTTGCGGCATTTTGCCTTCCTGTTTTTGCTCACCCAGAAACGCTGGTGAAAGTAA
AAGATGCTGAAGATCAGTTGGGTGCACGAGTGGGTTACATCGAACTGGATCTCAACAGCGGTAAGATCCT
TGAGAGTTTTCGCCCCGAAGAACGTTTTCCAATGATGAGCACTTTTAAAGTTCTGCTATGTGGCGCGGTA
TTATCCCGTATTGACGCCGGGCAAGAGCAACTCGGTCGCCGCATACACTATTCTCAGAATGACTTGGTTG
AGTACTCACCAGTCACAGAAAAGCATCTTACGGATGGCATGACAGTAAGAGAATTATGCAGTGCTGCCAT
AACCATGAGTGATAACACTGCGGCCAACTTACTTCTGACAACGATCGGAGGACCGAAGGAGCTAACCGCT
TTTTTGCACAACATGGGGGATCATGTAACTCGCCTTGATCGTTGGGAACCGGAGCTGAATGAAGCCATAC
CAAACGACGAGCGTGACACCACGATGCCTGTAGCAATGGCAACAACGTTGCGCAAACTATTAACTGGCGA
ACTACTTACTCTAGCTTCCCGGCAACAATTAATAGACTGGATGGAGGCGGATAAAGTTGCAGGACCACTT
CTGCGCTCGGCCCTTCCGGCTGGCTGGTTTATTGCTGATAAATCTGGAGCCGGTGAGCGTGGGTCTCGCG
GTATCATTGCAGCACTGGGGCCAGATGGTAAGCCCTCCCGTATCGTAGTTATCTACACGACGGGGAGTCA
GGCAACTATGGATGAACGAAATAGACAGATCGCTGAGATAGGTGCCTCACTGATTAAGCATTGGTAACTG
TCAGACCAAGTTTACTCATATATACTTTAGATTGATTTAAAACTTCATTTTTAATTTAAAAGGATCTAGG
TGAAGATCCTTTTTGATAATCTCATGACCAAAATCCCTTAACGTGAGTTTTCGTTCCACTGAGCGTCAGA
CCCCGTAGAAAAGATCAAAGGATCTTCTTGAGATCCTTTTTTTCTGCGCGTAATCTGCTGCTTGCAAACA
AAAAAACCACCGCTACCAGCGGTGGTTTGTTTGCCGGATCAAGAGCTACCAACTCTTTTTCCGAAGGTAA
CTGGCTTCAGCAGAGCGCAGATACCAAATACTGTTCTTCTAGTGTAGCCGTAGTTAGGCCACCACTTCAA
GAACTCTGTAGCACCGCCTACATACCTCGCTCTGCTAATCCTGTTACCAGTGGCTGCTGCCAGTGGCGAT
AAGTCGTGTCTTACCGGGTTGGACTCAAGACGATAGTTACCGGATAAGGCGCAGCGGTCGGGCTGAACGG
GGGGTTCGTGCACACAGCCCAGCTTGGAGCGAACGACCTACACCGAACTGAGATACCTACAGCGTGAGCT
ATGAGAAAGCGCCACGCTTCCCGAAGGGAGAAAGGCGGACAGGTATCCGGTAAGCGGCAGGGTCGGAACA
GGAGAGCGCACGAGGGAGCTTCCAGGGGGAAACGCCTGGTATCTTTATAGTCCTGTCGGGTTTCGCCACC
TCTGACTTGAGCGTCGATTTTTGTGATGCTCGTCAGGGGGGCGGAGCCTATGGAAAAACGCCAGCAACGC
GGCCTTTTTACGGTTCCTGGCCTTTTGCTGGCCTTTTGCTCACATGTTCTTTCCTGCGTTATCCCCTGAT
TCTGTGGATAACCGTATTACCGCCTTTGAGTGAGCTGATACCGCTCGCCGCAGCCGAACGACCGAGCGCA
GCGAGTCAGTGAGCGAGGAAGCGGAAG
